>Addgene plasmid #240640 | pCR175 | addgene full sequence | sequence record 483016
CCCATTCGCCATTCAGGCTGCGCAACTGTTGGGAAGGGCGATCGGTGCGGGCCTCTTCGCTATTACGCCA
GTCGATCGACCGCCAATTCAATATGGCGTATATGGACTCATGCCAATTCAATATGGTGGATCTGGACCTG
TGCCAATTCAATATGGCGTATATGGACTCGTGCCAATTCAATATGGTGGATCTGGACCCCAGCCAATTCA
ATATGGCTATTGGCCAGGTTCAATACTATGTATTGGCCCTATGCCATATAGTATTCCATATATGGGTTTT
CCTATTGACGTAGATAGCCCCTCCCAATGGGCGGTCCCATATACCATATATGGGGCTTCCTAATACCGCC
CATAGCCACTCCCCCATTGACGTCAATGGTCTCTATATATGGTCTTTCCTATTGACGTCATATGGGCGGT
CCTATTGACGTATATGGCGCCTCCCCCATTGACGTCAATTACGGTAAATGGCCCGCCTGGCTCAATGCCC
ATTGACGTCAATAGGACCACCCACCATTGACGTCAATGGGATGGCTCATTGCCCATTCATATCCGTTCTC
ACGCCCCCTATTGACGTCAATGACGGTAAATGGCCCACTTGGCAGTACATCAATATCTATTAATAGTAAC
TTGGCAAGTACATTACTATTGGAAGTACGCCAGGGTACATTGGCAGTACTCCCATTGACGTCAATGGCGG
TAAATGGCCCGCGATGGCTGCCAAGTACATCCCCATTGACGTCAATGGGGAGGGGCAATGACGCAAATGG
GCGTTCCATTGACGTAAATGGGCGGTAGGCGTGCCTAATGGGAGGTCTATATAAGCAATGCTCGTTTAGG
GAACCGCCATTCTGCCTGGGGACGTCGGAGCAAGCTTGATTTAGGTGACACTATAGAATACAAGCTACTT
GTTCTTTTTGCAGGATCCCATCGATTCGAATTCGTCGACATGGTGAGCAAGGGCGAGGAGCTGTTCACCG
GGGTGGTGCCCATCCTGGTCGAGCTGGACGGCGACGTAAACGGCCACAAGTTCAGCGTGTCCGGCGAGGG
CGAGGGCGATGCCACCTACGGCAAGCTGACCCTGAAGTTCATCTGCACCACCGGCAAGCTGCCCGTGCCC
TGGCCCACCCTCGTGACCACCCTGTCCTGGGGCGTGCAGTGCTTCGCCCGCTACCCCGACCACATGAAGC
AGCACGACTTCTTCAAGTCCGCCATGCCCGAAGGCTACGTCCAGGAGCGCACCATCTTCTTCAAGGACGA
CGGCAACTACAAGACCCGCGCCGAGGTGAAGTTCGAGGGCGACACCCTGGTGAACCGCATCGAGCTGAAG
GGCATCGACTTCAAGGAGGACGGCAACATCCTGGGGCACAAGCTGGAGTACAACTACTTTAGCGACAACG
TCTATATCACCGCCGACAAGCAGAAGAACGGCATCAAGGCCAACTTCAAGATCCGCCACAACATCGAGGA
CGGCGGCGTGCAGCTCGCCGACCACTACCAGCAGAACACCCCCATCGGCGACGGCCCCGTGCTGCTGCCC
GACAACCACTACCTGAGCACCCAGTCCAAGCTGAGCAAAGACCCCAACGAGAAGCGCGATCACATGGTCC
TGCTGGAGTTCGTGACCGCCGCCGGGATCACTCTCGGCATGGACGAGCTGTACAAGTAGAATTCAAGGCC
TCTCGAGCCTCTCGCCCTATAGTGAGTCGTATTACGTAGATCCAGACATGATAAGATACATTGATGAGTT
TGGACAAACCACAACTAGAATGCAGTGAAAAAAATGCTTTATTTGTGAAATTTGTGATGCTATTGCTTTA
TTTGTAACCATTATAAGCTGCAATAAACAAGTTAACAACAACAATTGCATTCATTTTATGTTTCAGGTTC
AGGGGGAGGTGTGGGAGGTTTTTTAATTCGCGGCGCGCCGCGGCGCCAATGCATTGGGCCCGGTACCCAG
CTTTTGTTCCCTTTAGTGAGGGTTAATTGCGCGCTTGGCGTAATCATGGTCATAGCTGTTTCCTGTGTGA
AATTGTTATCCGCTCACAATTCCACACAACATACGAGCCGGGAGCATAAAGTGTAAAGCCTGGGGTGCCT
AATGAGTGAGCTAACTCACATTAATTGCGTTGCGCTCACTGCCCGCTTTCCAGTCGGGAAACCTGTCGTG
CCAGCTGCATTAATGAATCGGCCAACGCGCGGGGAGAGGCGGTTTGCGTATTGGGCGCTCTTCCGCTTCC
TCGCTCACTGACTCGCTGCGCTCGGTCGTTCGGCTGCGGCGAGCGGTATCAGCTCACTCAAAGGCGGTAA
TACGGTTATCCACAGAATCAGGGGATAACGCAGGAAAGAACATGTGAGCAAAAGGCCAGCAAAAGGCCAG
GAACCGTAAAAAGGCCGCGTTGCTGGCGTTTTTCCATAGGCTCCGCCCCCCTGACGAGCATCACAAAAAT
CGACGCTCAAGTCAGAGGTGGCGAAACCCGACAGGACTATAAAGATACCAGGCGTTTCCCCCTGGAAGCT
CCCTCGTGCGCTCTCCTGTTCCGACCCTGCCGCTTACCGGATACCTGTCCGCCTTTCTCCCTTCGGGAAG
CGTGGCGCTTTCTCATAGCTCACGCTGTAGGTATCTCAGTTCGGTGTAGGTCGTTCGCTCCAAGCTGGGC
TGTGTGCACGAACCCCCCGTTCAGCCCGACCGCTGCGCCTTATCCGGTAACTATCGTCTTGAGTCCAACC
CGGTAAGACACGACTTATCGCCACTGGCAGCAGCCACTGGTAACAGGATTAGCAGAGCGAGGTATGTAGG
CGGTGCTACAGAGTTCTTGAAGTGGTGGCCTAACTACGGCTACACTAGAAGAACAGTATTTGGTATCTGC
GCTCTGCTGAAGCCAGTTACCTTCGGAAAAAGAGTTGGTAGCTCTTGATCCGGCAAACAAACCACCGCTG
GTAGCGGTGGTTTTTTTGTTTGCAAGCAGCAGATTACGCGCAGAAAAAAAGGATCTCAAGAAGATCCTTT
GATCTTTTCTACGGGGTCTGACGCTCAGTGGAACGAAAACTCACGTTAAGGGATTTTGGTCATGAGATTA
TCAAAAAGGATCTTCACCTAGATCCTTTTAAATTAAAAATGAAGTTTTAAATCAATCTAAAGTATATATG
AGTAAACTTGGTCTGACAGTTACCAATGCTTAATCAGTGAGGCACCTATCTCAGCGATCTGTCTATTTCG
TTCATCCATAGTTGCCTGACTCCCCGTCGTGTAGATAACTACGATACGGGAGGGCTTACCATCTGGCCCC
AGTGCTGCAATGATACCGCGAGACCCACGCTCACCGGCTCCAGATTTATCAGCAATAAACCAGCCAGCCG
GAAGGGCCGAGCGCAGAAGTGGTCCTGCAACTTTATCCGCCTCCATCCAGTCTATTAATTGTTGCCGGGA
AGCTAGAGTAAGTAGTTCGCCAGTTAATAGTTTGCGCAACGTTGTTGCCATTGCTACAGGCATCGTGGTG
TCACGCTCGTCGTTTGGTATGGCTTCATTCAGCTCCGGTTCCCAACGATCAAGGCGAGTTACATGATCCC
CCATGTTGTGCAAAAAAGCGGTTAGCTCCTTCGGTCCTCCGATCGTTGTCAGAAGTAAGTTGGCCGCAGT
GTTATCACTCATGGTTATGGCAGCACTGCATAATTCTCTTACTGTCATGCCATCCGTAAGATGCTTTTCT
GTGACTGGTGAGTACTCAACCAAGTCATTCTGAGAATAGTGTATGCGGCGACCGAGTTGCTCTTGCCCGG
CGTCAATACGGGATAATACCGCGCCACATAGCAGAACTTTAAAAGTGCTCATCATTGGAAAACGTTCTTC
GGGGCGAAAACTCTCAAGGATCTTACCGCTGTTGAGATCCAGTTCGATGTAACCCACTCGTGCACCCAAC
TGATCTTCAGCATCTTTTACTTTCACCAGCGTTTCTGGGTGAGCAAAAACAGGAAGGCAAAATGCCGCAA
AAAAGGGAATAAGGGCGACACGGAAATGTTGAATACTCATACTCTTCCTTTTTCAATATTATTGAAGCAT
TTATCAGGGTTATTGTCTCATGAGCGGATACATATTTGAATGTATTTAGAAAAATAAACAAATAGGGGTT
CCGCGCACATTTCCCCGAAAAGTGCCACCTAAATTGTAAGCGTTAATATTTTGTTAAAATTCGCGTTAAA
TTTTTGTTAAATCAGCTCATTTTTTAACCAATAGGCCGAAATCGGCAAAATCCCTTATAAATCAAAAGAA
TAGACCGAGATAGGGT
[37 nt withheld, positions 4287-4323]
AAAGAACGTGGACTCCAACGTCAAAGG
[49 nt withheld, positions 4351-4399]
T
[91 nt withheld, positions 4401-4491]
G
[124 nt withheld, positions 4493-4616]
Features (pLannotate 1.2.2; 16 found; start..end, strand, type, name):
      5..71      -  CDS            lacZα (fragment): LacZα fragment of β-galactosidase; lacZ fragment
     82..217     +  promoter       CMV IE94 promoter (fragment): enhancer/promoter region of simian cytomegalovirus major immediate early transcription unit IE94
    209..844     +  promoter       CMV IE94 promoter (fragment): enhancer/promoter region of simian cytomegalovirus major immediate early transcription unit IE94
    879..897     +  promoter       SP6 promoter: promoter for bacteriophage SP6 RNA polymerase
    950..1666    +  CDS            mTurquoise2: mTurquoise2 is a basic (constitutively fluorescent) cyan fluorescent protein published in 2012, derived from Aequorea victoria. It is reported to be a rapidly-maturing monomer with very low acid sensitivity.
   1696..1714    -  promoter       T7 promoter: promoter for bacteriophage T7 RNA polymerase
   1719..1853    -  polyA_signal   SV40 poly(A) signal: SV40 polyadenylation signal
   1970..1988    -  promoter       T3 promoter: promoter for bacteriophage T3 RNA polymerase
   2033..2049    -  protein_bind   lac operator: The lac repressor binds to the lac operator to inhibit transcription in E. coli. This inhibition can be relieved by adding lactose or isopropyl-β-D-thiogalactopyranoside (IPTG). lac repressor encoded by lacI
   2057..2087    -  promoter       lac promoter: promoter for the E. coli lac operon
   2102..2123    -  protein_bind   CAP binding site: CAP binding activates transcription in the presence of cAMP. E. coli catabolite activator protein
   2136..2228    -  CDS            lacI (fragment): lac repressor; lacI; The lac repressor binds to the lac operator to inhibit transcription in E. coli. This inhibition can be relieved by adding lactose or isopropyl-β-D-thiogalactopyranoside (IPTG).
   2411..2999    -  rep_origin     ori: high-copy-number ColE1/pMB1/pBR322/pUC origin of replication
   3170..4030    -  CDS            AmpR: β-lactamase; bla; confers resistance to ampicillin, carbenicillin, and related antibiotics
   4031..4135    -  promoter       AmpR promoter: bla
   4188..4616    -  rep_origin     f1 ori (sequence partly withheld): f1 bacteriophage origin of replication; arrow indicates direction of (+) strand synthesis
