[The description below was written by a language model from this plasmid's Addgene catalogue record and pLannotate feature annotations shown in this document.]
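Description:
pCR175 is a pCS107-based plasmid carrying the coding sequence for mTurquoise2, a monomeric, constitutively fluorescent cyan protein derived from Aequorea victoria GFP. Its stated purpose is to serve as a template for in vitro transcription of mTurquoise2 mRNA with SP6 RNA polymerase. The vector is catalogued as suitable for vertebrate gene expression and for general in vitro transcription. It is maintained in E. coli through a high-copy ColE1/pUC-type origin and is selected with ampicillin via the β-lactamase gene and its native promoter. An f1 phage origin is also present, along with lacZα, lac promoter/operator and lacI fragments that are remnants of the cloning backbone.

In the annotated sequence, the insert of roughly 0.7 kb was introduced by Gibson cloning. It lies directly downstream of an SP6 promoter, which in turn follows the simian cytomegalovirus IE94 enhancer/promoter. This tandem arrangement means the same open reading frame can be transcribed in vitro by SP6 polymerase or, in principle, expressed from the CMV IE94 promoter after the DNA is delivered into vertebrate cells or embryos. Downstream of the coding sequence are an SV40 polyadenylation signal, annotated on the reverse strand, and T7 and T3 phage promoters pointing back toward the insert, which could drive antisense transcription. No tags or fusion partners are annotated on mTurquoise2, so the product should be the free fluorescent protein. The record does not specify the downstream application or the organism in which the mRNA is used. The annotated sequence record is 4,616 nt, somewhat shorter than the catalogue's listed total size of 4,834 bp.
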