Addgene plasmid #240640: pCR175
Purpose: Template for in vitro transcription of mTurquoise2 mRNA using SP6 polymerase.
Depositing lab: John Pringle. Depositing organization: Stanford University.
Backbone
  Vector backbone: pCS107
  Backbone manufacturer: Baker et al., 1999
  Backbone size w/o insert (bp): 4108
  Total vector size (bp): 4834
  Vector type: Vertebrate gene expression and general in vitro transcription.
Growth in bacteria
  Bacterial resistance: Ampicillin, 100 μg/mL
  Growth temperature: 37°C
  Growth strain: DH5alpha
  Copy number: High Copy
Gene/Insert
  Gene/Insert name: mTurquoise2
  Species: Synthetic
  Insert size (bp): 719
  GenBank ID: KM670033.1
  Promoter: SP6
  Cloning method: Gibson Cloning
  Sequencing primers: 5′ Pcmv_end_seq_fwd (GCAAATGGGCGGTAGGCG); 3′ M13 Reverse (-27) (CAGGAAACAGCTATGAC)
Resource information
  A portion of this plasmid was derived from a plasmid made by: pCS107 backbone: Baker JC, Beddington RSP, Harland RM. 1999. Wnt signaling in Xenopus embryos inhibits Bmp4 expression and activates neural development. Genes Dev. 13(23):3149–3159. doi:10.1101/gad.13.23.3149. mTurquoise2: Goedhart J, Von Stetten D, Noirclerc-Savoye M, Lelimousin M, Joosen L, Hink MA, Van Weeren L, Gadella TWJ, Royant A. 2012. Structure-guided evolution of cyan fluorescent proteins towards a quantum yield of 93%. Nat Commun. 3(1):751. doi:10.1038/ncomms1738. Plasmid mScarlet-I-mTurquoise2 (Addgene plasmid # 98839): Mastop M, Bindels DS, Shaner NC, Postma M, Gadella TWJ, Goedhart J. 2017. Characterization of a spectrally diverse set of fluorescent proteins as FRET acceptors for mTurquoise2. Sci Rep. 7(1):11999. doi:10.1038/s41598-017-12212-x.
Terms and licenses: Academic/Nonprofit Terms; Industry Terms: Not Available to Industry
How to cite: pCR175 was a gift from John Pringle (Addgene plasmid # 240640 ; http://n2t.net/addgene:240640 ; RRID:Addgene_240640)
